Addgene plasmid #48627: pDONR P2R-P3-SV40 polyA signal
Purpose: Contributes a cassette containing an SV40 polyA signal as the 3’-module during MultiSite Gateway cloning of chimeric cDNAs, when a peptide module at the C-terminal end is not required.
Depositing lab: Anna Planas & Tomas Santalucia. Depositing organization: Instituto de Investigaciones Biomedicas Agusto Pi i Sunyer. Publication: A plasmid toolkit for cloning chimeric cDNAs encoding customized fusion proteins into any Gateway destination expression vector. Buj R, Iglesias N, Planas AM, Santalucia T. BMC Mol Biol. 2013 Aug 20;14(1):18. doi: 10.1186/1471-2199-14-18. PubMed 23957834.
Backbone
  Vector backbone: pDONRP2R-P3
  Backbone manufacturer: Life Technologies/Invitrogen
  Backbone size w/o insert (bp): 2640
  Total vector size (bp): 2773
  Vector type: Gateway entry vector
Growth in bacteria
  Bacterial resistance: Kanamycin, 50 μg/mL
  Growth temperature: 37°C
  Growth strain: DH5alpha
  Copy number: High Copy
Gene/Insert
  Gene/Insert name: SV40 early polyadenylation signal cassette
  Insert size (bp): 133
  Promoter: none
  Cloning method: Gateway Cloning
  Sequencing primers: 5′ M13 forward (-20); 3′ M13 reverse
Resource information
  A portion of this plasmid was derived from a plasmid made by: Life Technologies
Terms and licenses: Academic/Nonprofit Terms; Industry Terms: Not Available to Industry
How to cite: pDONR P2R-P3-SV40 polyA signal was a gift from Anna Planas & Tomas Santalucia (Addgene plasmid # 48627 ; http://n2t.net/addgene:48627 ; RRID:Addgene_48627)
