[The description below was written by a language model from this plasmid's Addgene catalogue record and pLannotate feature annotations shown in this document.]
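Description:
pDONR P2R-P3-SV40 polyA signal is a small (about 2.8 kb) Gateway entry clone built on the Invitrogen pDONR P2R-P3 backbone, and it serves as the 3′ module in MultiSite Gateway assembly. It is propagated in E. coli as a high-copy plasmid from a ColE1/pUC-type origin and is selected with kanamycin through an aminoglycoside phosphotransferase (KanR) gene. The backbone also carries rrnB T1 and T2 transcription terminators upstream of the cloning region, which insulate the insert from read-through transcription. A T7 promoter and M13 primer sites flank the cassette and allow it to be sequenced. Short matches annotated as lacI and lacZα fragments appear to be backbone remnants rather than functional genes.

The payload is a 133 bp cassette containing the SV40 early polyadenylation signal, and it has no promoter of its own. It sits between an attR2 site on one side and, on the other, a site that the automated annotation labels as overlapping attB3 core and attL1 fragment. This is most consistent with the attL3 site expected in a P2R-P3 entry clone, although the feature table does not name it as such. In an LR recombination with compatible 5′ and middle entry clones and a destination vector, these sites place the polyA signal immediately downstream of the assembled coding modules. The plasmid belongs to a toolkit for building chimeric cDNAs that encode customized fusion proteins. It is the 3′ element to use when no C-terminal peptide module is needed, so the position is filled with a signal for mRNA 3′-end processing in mammalian cells.
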