Features (pLannotate 1.2.2; 11 found; start..end, strand, type, name):
    121..213     +  CDS            lacI (fragment): lac repressor; lacI; The lac repressor binds to the lac operator to inhibit transcription in E. coli. This inhibition can be relieved by adding lactose or isopropyl-β-D-thiogalactopyranoside (IPTG).
    268..295     -  terminator     rrnB T2 terminator: transcription terminator T2 from the E. coli rrnB gene
    427..470     +  terminator     rrnB T1 terminator: Escherichia coli rrnB; transcription terminator T1 from the E. coli rrnB gene
    517..553     -  CDS            lacZα (fragment): LacZα fragment of β-galactosidase; lacZ fragment
    624..747     -  protein_bind   attR2: mutant version of attR; recombination site for the Gateway® LR reaction LR Clonase™
    750..871     +  polyA_signal   SV40 poly(A) signal: SV40 polyadenylation signal
    882..902     -  protein_bind   attB3: mutant version of attB; core recombination site for the Gateway® BP reaction BP Clonase™
    893..978     -  protein_bind   attL1 (fragment): mutant version of attL; recombination site for the Gateway® LR reaction LR Clonase™
   1015..1033    -  promoter       T7 promoter: promoter for bacteriophage T7 RNA polymerase
   1167..1976    +  CDS            KanR: aminoglycoside phosphotransferase; aph(3')-Ia; confers resistance to kanamycin in bacteria or G418 (Geneticin®) in eukaryotes
   2123..2711    +  rep_origin     ori: high-copy-number ColE1/pMB1/pBR322/pUC origin of replication
>Addgene plasmid #48627 | pDONR P2R-P3-SV40 polyA signal | depositor full sequence | sequence record 70632 | pDONR P2R-P3-SV40 polyA signal sequence 2773 bps
CTTTCCTGCGTTATCCCCTGATTCTGTGGATAACCGTATTACCGCCTTTGAGTGAGCTGATACCGCTCGC
CGCAGCCGAACGACCGAGCGCAGCGAGTCAGTGAGCGAGGAAGCGGAAGAGCGCCCAATACGCAAACCGC
CTCTCCCCGCGCGTTGGCCGATTCATTAATGCAGCTGGCACGACAGGTTTCCCGACTGGAAAGCGGGCAG
TGAGCGCAACGCAATTAATACGCGTACCGCTAGCCAGGAAGAGTTTGTAGAAACGCAAAAAGGCCATCCG
TCAGGATGGCCTTCTGCTTAGTTTGATGCCTGGCAGTTTATGGCGGGCGTCCTGCCCGCCACCCTCCGGG
CCGTTGCTTCACAACGTTCAAATCCGCTCCCGGCGGATTTGTCCTACTCAGGAGAGCGTTCACCGACAAA
CAACAGATAAAACGAAAGGCCCAGTCTTCCGACTGAGCCTTTCGTTTTATTTGATGCCTGGCAGTTCCCT
ACTCTCGCGTTAACGCTAGCATGGATGTTTTCCCAGTCACGACGTTGTAAAACGACGGCCAGTCTTAAGC
TCGGGCCCTGCAGCTCTAGAGCTCGAATTCTACAGGTCACTAATACCATCTAAGTAGTTGGTTCATAGTG
ACTGCATATGTTGTGTTTTACAGTATTATGTAGTCTGTTTTTTATGCAAAATCTAATTTAATATATTGAT
ATTTATATCATTTTACGTTTCTCGTTCAACTTTCTTGTACAAAGTGGACAACTTGTTTATTGCAGCTTAT
AATGGTTACAAATAAAGCAATAGCATCACAAATTTCACAAATAAAGCATTTTTTTCACTGCATTCTAGTT
GTGGTTTGTCCAAACTCATCAATGTATCTTATCATGTCGGACAACTTTATTATACAAAGTTGGCATTATA
AAAAAGCATTGCTTATCAATTTGTTGCAACGAACAGGTCACTATCAGTCAAAATAAAATCATTATTTGGA
GCTCCATGGTAGCGTTAACGCGGCCGCGATATCCCCTATAGTGAGTCGTATTACATGGTCATAGCTGTTT
CCTGGCAGCTCTGGCCCGTGTCTCAAAATCTCTGATGTTACATTGCACAAGATAAAAATATATCATCATG
AACAATAAAACTGTCTGCTTACATAAACAGTAATACAAGGGGTGTTATGAGCCATATTCAACGGGAAACG
TCGAGGCCGCGATTAAATTCCAACATGGATGCTGATTTATATGGGTATAAATGGGCTCGCGATAATGTCG
GGCAATCAGGTGCGACAATCTATCGCTTGTATGGGAAGCCCGATGCGCCAGAGTTGTTTCTGAAACATGG
CAAAGGTAGCGTTGCCAATGATGTTACAGATGAGATGGTCAGACTAAACTGGCTGACGGAATTTATGCCT
CTTCCGACCATCAAGCATTTTATCCGTACTCCTGATGATGCATGGTTACTCACCACTGCGATCCCCGGAA
AAACAGCATTCCAGGTATTAGAAGAATATCCTGATTCAGGTGAAAATATTGTTGATGCGCTGGCAGTGTT
CCTGCGCCGGTTGCATTCGATTCCTGTTTGTAATTGTCCTTTTAACAGCGATCGCGTATTTCGTCTCGCT
CAGGCGCAATCACGAATGAATAACGGTTTGGTTGATGCGAGTGATTTTGATGACGAGCGTAATGGCTGGC
CTGTTGAACAAGTCTGGAAAGAAATGCATAAACTTTTGCCATTCTCACCGGATTCAGTCGTCACTCATGG
TGATTTCTCACTTGATAACCTTATTTTTGACGAGGGGAAATTAATAGGTTGTATTGATGTTGGACGAGTC
GGAATCGCAGACCGATACCAGGATCTTGCCATCCTATGGAACTGCCTCGGTGAGTTTTCTCCTTCATTAC
AGAAACGGCTTTTTCAAAAATATGGTATTGATAATCCTGATATGAATAAATTGCAGTTTCATTTGATGCT
CGATGAGTTTTTCTAATCAGAATTGGTTAATTGGTTGTAACACTGGCAGAGCATTACGCTGACTTGACGG
GACGGCGCAAGCTCATGACCAAAATCCCTTAACGTGAGTTACGCGTCGTTCCACTGAGCGTCAGACCCCG
TAGAAAAGATCAAAGGATCTTCTTGAGATCCTTTTTTTCTGCGCGTAATCTGCTGCTTGCAAACAAAAAA
ACCACCGCTACCAGCGGTGGTTTGTTTGCCGGATCAAGAGCTACCAACTCTTTTTCCGAAGGTAACTGGC
TTCAGCAGAGCGCAGATACCAAATACTGTCCTTCTAGTGTAGCCGTAGTTAGGCCACCACTTCAAGAACT
CTGTAGCACCGCCTACATACCTCGCTCTGCTAATCCTGTTACCAGTGGCTGCTGCCAGTGGCGATAAGTC
GTGTCTTACCGGGTTGGACTCAAGACGATAGTTACCGGATAAGGCGCAGCGGTCGGGCTGAACGGGGGGT
TCGTGCACACAGCCCAGCTTGGAGCGAACGACCTACACCGAACTGAGATACCTACAGCGTGAGCATTGAG
AAAGCGCCACGCTTCCCGAAGGGAGAAAGGCGGACAGGTATCCGGTAAGCGGCAGGGTCGGAACAGGAGA
GCGCACGAGGGAGCTTCCAGGGGGAAACGCCTGGTATCTTTATAGTCCTGTCGGGTTTCGCCACCTCTGA
CTTGAGCGTCGATTTTTGTGATGCTCGTCAGGGGGGCGGAGCCTATGGAAAAACGCCAGCAACGCGGCCT
TTTTACGGTTCCTGGCCTTTTGCTGGCCTTTTGCTCACATGTT
