>Addgene plasmid #48627 | pDONR P2R-P3-SV40 polyA signal | addgene partial sequence | sequence record 73013 | M13pUC-Fwd 5'-CCCAGTCACGACGTTGTAAAACG-3'
CAGCTCTAGAGCTCGAATTCTACAGGTCACTAATACCATCTAAGTAGTTGGTTCATAGTGACTGCATATG
TTGTGTTTTACAGTATTATGTAGTCTGTTTTTTATGCAAAATCTAATTTAATATATTGATATTTATATCA
TTTTACGTTTCTCGTTCAACTTTCTTGTACAAAGTGGACAACTTGTTTATTGCAGCTTATAATGGTTACA
AATAAAGCAATAGCATCACAAATTTCACAAATAAAGCATTTTTTTCACTGCATTCTAGTTGTGGTTTGTC
CAAACTCATCAATGTATCTTATCATGTCGGACAACTTTATTATACAAAGTTGGCATTATAAAAAAGCATT
GCTTATCAATTTGTTGCAACGAACAGGTCACTATCAGTCAAAATAAAATCATTATTTGGAGCTCCATGGT
AGCGTTAACGCGGCCGCGATATCCCCTATAGTGAGTCGTATTACATGGTCATAGCTGTTTCCTGGCAGCT
CTGGCCCGTGTCTCAAAATCTCTGATGTTACATTGCACAAGATAAAAATATATCATCATGAACAATAAAA
CTGTCTGCTTACATAAACAGTAATACAAGGGGTGTTATGAGCCATATTCAACGGGAAACGTCGAGGCCGC
GATTAAATTCCAACATGGATGCTGATTTATATGGGTATAAATGGGCTCGCGATAATGTCGGGCAATCAGG
TGCGACAATCTATCGCTTGTATGGGAAGCCCGATGCGCCAGAGTTGTTTCTGAAACATGGCAAAGGTAGC
GTTGCCAATGATGTTACAGATGAGATGGTCAGACTAAACTGGCTGACGGAATTTATGCCTCTTCCGACCA
TCAAGCATTTTATCCGTACTCCTGATGATGCATGGTTACTCACCACTGCGATCCCCGGAAAA
